>Addgene plasmid #167703 | BirA-Myc_N_FOXL1 | addgene full sequence | sequence record 333392 | Addgene NGS Result
GACATTGATTATTGACTAGTTATTAATAGTAATCAATTACGGGGTCATTAGTTCATAGCCCATATATGGA
GTTCCGCGTTACATAACTTACGGTAAATGGCCCGCCTGGCTGACCGCCCAACGACCCCCGCCCATTGACG
TCAATAATGACGTATGTTCCCATAGTAACGCCAATAGGGACTTTCCATTGACGTCAATGGGTGGAGTATT
TACGGTAAACTGCCCACTTGGCAGTACATCAAGTGTATCATATGCCAAGTACGCCCCCTATTGACGTCAA
TGACGGTAAATGGCCCGCCTGGCATTATGCCCAGTACATGACCTTATGGGACTTTCCTACTTGGCAGTAC
ATCTACGTATTAGTCATCGCTATTACCATGGTGATGCGGTTTTGGCAGTACATCAATGGGCGTGGATAGC
GGTTTGACTCACGGGGATTTCCAAGTCTCCACCCCATTGACGTCAATGGGAGTTTGTTTTGGCACCAAAA
TCAACGGGACTTTCCAAAATGTCGTAACAACTCCGCCCCATTGACGCAAATGGGCGGTAGGCGTGTACGG
TGGGAGGTCTATATAAGCAGAGCTCTCCCTATCAGTGATAGAGATCTCCCTATCAGTGATAGAGATCGTC
GACGAGCTCGTTTAGTGAACCGTCAGATCGCCTGGAGACGCCATCCACGCTGTTTTGACCTCCATAGAAG
ACACCGGGACCGATCCAGCCTCCGGACTCTAGCGTTTAAACTTAAGCTTGGTACCGAGCTCGGATCCACT
AGTCCAGTGTGGTGGAATTCTGCAGATATCCAGCACAGTGGCGGCCGCTCGAGACCATGGAGCAGAAGCT
GATCAGCGAAGAGGACCTGGACAAGGACAACACCGTGCCCCTGAAGCTGATCGCCCTGCTGGCCAACGGC
GAGTTCCACTCTGGCGAGCAGCTGGGCGAGACACTGGGCATGAGCAGAGCCGCCATCAACAAGCACATCC
AGACCCTGCGGGACTGGGGCGTGGACGTGTTCACAGTGCCCGGCAAGGGCTACAGCCTGCCCGAGCCCAT
CCAGCTGCTGAACGCCAAGCAGATCCTGGGCCAGCTGGATGGCGGATCTGTGGCCGTGCTGCCCGTGATC
GACAGCACCAACCAGTATCTGCTCGACCGGATCGGCGAGCTGAAGTCCGGCGACGCCTGTATCGCCGAGT
ACCAGCAGGCCGGCAGAGGCGGCAGGGGCAGAAAGTGGTTCAGCCCCTTCGGCGCCAACCTGTACCTGAG
CATGTTCTGGAGACTGGAACAGGGCCCAGCCGCCGCTATTGGCCTGAGCCTGGTCATCGGCATCGTGATG
GCCGAGGTGCTGCGGAAGCTGGGCGCCGACAAAGTGCGCGTGAAGTGGCCCAACGACCTGTATCTGCAGG
ACCGGAAGCTGGCCGGCATCCTGGTGGAACTGACCGGCAAAACAGGCGACGCCGCCCAGATCGTGATCGG
CGCTGGCATCAACATGGCCATGCGGCGGGTGGAAGAGAGCGTGGTCAACCAGGGCTGGATCACCCTGCAG
GAAGCCGGCATCAACCTGGACCGGAACACCCTGGCCGCCATGCTGATCAGAGAGCTGAGAGCCGCCCTGG
AACTGTTCGAGCAGGAAGGCCTGGCCCCCTACCTGAGCAGATGGGAGAAGCTGGACAACTTCATCAACCG
GCCCGTGAAACTGATCATCGGCGACAAAGAGATCTTCGGCATCAGCCGGGGCATCGACAAGCAGGGGGCC
CTGCTCCTGGAACAGGACGGCATCATCAAGCCCTGGATGGGCGGCGAGATCAGCCTGCGGAGCGCCGAGA
AGGGCGGAGGCTCTGGCGGCGGAAGCGGCGGAGGCAGCGATATCACAAGTTTGTACAAAAAAGCAGGCTC
CACCATGAGTCACCTCTTCGATCCCCGGCTGCCTGCCCTGGCCGCCTCGCCCATGCTGTATCTGTACGGT
CCCGAGAGACCCGGCCTCCCTCTGGCCTTCGCCCCCGCGGCTGCTCTAGCTGCCTCGGGCCGGGCCGAGA
CTCCGCAGAAGCCTCCCTACAGCTACATCGCGCTCATCGCCATGGCGATCCAGGACGCGCCCGAGCAGAG
GGTCACGCTCAACGGCATCTACCAGTTCATCATGGACCGCTTCCCCTTCTACCACGACAACCGGCAGGGC
TGGCAGAACAGCATCCGCCACAACCTCTCGCTCAACGACTGCTTCGTCAAGGTGCCCCGCGAGAAAGGGC
GGCCGGGCAAGGGCAGCTACTGGACGCTGGACCCCCGCTGCCTGGACATGTTTGAGAACGGCAACTACCG
GCGCCGGAAGAGGAAGCCCAAGCCGGGCCCCGGGGCCCCGGAGGCCAAGAGGCCCCGCGCCGAGACGCAC
CAGCGCAGCGCGGAGGCGCAGCCGGAGGCGGGGAGCGGGGCAGGGGGCTCGGGCCCCGCAATCTCCCGCC
TGCAGGCAGCGCCCGCGGGCCCCTCGCCCCTCCTGGACGGCCCCTCTCCGCCGGCGCCCCTCCACTGGCC
GGGGACCGCGTCCCCGAACGAGGACGCTGGTGACGCTGCCCAGGGCGCAGCGGCCGTGGCGGTCGGCCAG
GCAGCGCGCACAGGGGACGGCCCGGGGTCCCCTCTGCGCCCCGCCTCCCGCAGCTCTCCGAAGAGCTCCG
ACAAGTCCAAGAGCTTCAGCATAGACAGCATCCTGGCGGGAAAGCAGGGCCAGAAGCCGCCTTCAGGGGA
CGAACTCCTAGGGGGTGCCAAGCCTGGGCCCGGCGGCCGTCTGGGTGCCTCGCTCCTGGCCGCCTCCTCC
AGCCTCCGTCCGCCTTTCAACGCTTCCCTGATGCTCGACCCGCATGTCCAGGGCGGCTTTTACCAGCTCG
GGATCCCCTTCCTCTCTTATTTCCCCCTGCAGGTTCCCGACACGGTACTCCACTTCCAGGACCCAGCTTT
CTTGTACAAAGTGGTGACGTAAGCTAGGGGCCCGTTTAAACCCGCTGATCAGCCTCGACTGTGCCTTCTA
GTTGCCAGCCATCTGTTGTTTGCCCCTCCCCCGTGCCTTCCTTGACCCTGGAAGGTGCCACTCCCACTGT
CCTTTCCTAATAAAATGAGGAAATTGCATCGCATTGTCTGAGTAGGTGTCATTCTATTCTGGGGGGTGGG
GTGGGGCAGGACAGCAAGGGGGAGGATTGGGAAGACAATAGCAGGCATGCTGGGGATGCGGTGGGCTCTA
TGGCTTCTGAGGCGGAAAGAACCAGCTGGGGCTCTAGGGGGTATCCCC
[124 nt withheld, positions 3269-3392]
C
[91 nt withheld, positions 3394-3484]
AGGGTGATGGTTCACGTACCTAGAAGTTCCTATTCCGAAGTTCCTATTCTCTAGAAAGTATAGGAACTTC
CTTGGCCAAAAAGCCTGAACTCACCGCGACGTCTGTCGAGAAGTTTCTGATCGAAAAGTTCGACAGCGTC
TCCGACCTGATGCAGCTCTCGGAGGGCGAAGAATCTCGTGCTTTCAGCTTCGATGTAGGAGGGCGTGGAT
ATGTCCTGCGGGTAAATAGCTGCGCCGATGGTTTCTACAAAGATCGTTATGTTTATCGGCACTTTGCATC
GGCCGCGCTCCCGATTCCGGAAGTGCTTGACATTGGGGAATTCAGCGAGAGCCTGACCTATTGCATCTCC
CGCCGTGCACAGGGTGTCACGTTGCAAGACCTGCCTGAAACCGAACTGCCCGCTGTTCTGCAGCCGGTCG
CGGAGGCCATGGATGCGATCGCTGCGGCCGATCTTAGCCAGACGAGCGGGTTCGGCCCATTCGGACCGCA
AGGAATCGGTCAATACACTACATGGCGTGATTTCATATGCGCGATTGCTGATCCCCATGTGTATCACTGG
CAAACTGTGATGGACGACACCGTCAGTGCGTCCGTCGCGCAGGCTCTCGATGAGCTGATGCTTTGGGCCG
AGGACTGCCCCGAAGTCCGGCACCTCGTGCACGCGGATTTCGGCTCCAACAATGTCCTGACGGACAATGG
CCGCATAACAGCGGTCATTGACTGGAGCGAGGCGATGTTCGGGGATTCCCAATACGAGGTCGCCAACATC
TTCTTCTGGAGGCCGTGGTTGGCTTGTATGGAGCAGCAGACGCGCTACTTCGAGCGGAGGCATCCGGAGC
TTGCAGGATCGCCGCGGCTCCGGGCGTATATGCTCCGCATTGGTCTTGACCAACTCTATCAGAGCTTGGT
TGACGGCAATTTCGATGATGCAGCTTGGGCGCAGGGTCGATGCGACGCAATCGTCCGATCCGGAGCCGGG
ACTGTCGGGCGTACACAAATCGCCCGCAGAAGCGCGGCCGTCTGGACCGATGGCTGTGTAGAAGTACTCG
CCGATAGTGGAAACCGACGCCCCAGCACTCGTCCGAGGGCAAAGGAATAGCACGTACTACGAGATTTCGA
TTCCACCGCCGCCTTCTATGAAAGGTTGGGCTTCGGAATCGTTTTCCGGGACGCCGGCTGGATGATCCTC
CAGCGCGGGGATCTCATGCTGGAGTTCTTCGCCCACCCCAACTTGTTTATTGCAGCTTATAATGGTTACA
AATAAAGCAATAGCATCACAAATTTCACAAATAAAGCATTTTTTTCACTGCATTCTAGTTGTGGTTTGTC
CAAACTCATCAATGTATCTTATCATGTCTGTATACCGTCGACCTCTAGCTAGAGCTTGGCGTAATCATGG
TCATAGCTGTTTCCTGTGTGAAATTGTTATCCGCTCACAATTCCACACAACATACGAGCCGGAAGCATAA
AGTGTAAAGCCTGGGGTGCCTAATGAGTGAGCTAACTCACATTAATTGCGTTGCGCTCACTGCCCGCTTT
CCAGTCGGGAAACCTGTCGTGCCAGCTGCATTAATGAATCGGCCAACGCGCGGGGAGAGGCGGTTTGCGT
ATTGGGCGCTCTTCCGCTTCCTCGCTCACTGACTCGCTGCGCTCGGTCGTTCGGCTGCGGCGAGCGGTAT
CAGCTCACTCAAAGGCGGTAATACGGTTATCCACAGAATCAGGGGATAACGCAGGAAAGAACATGTGAGC
AAAAGGCCAGCAAAAGGCCAGGAACCGTAAAAAGGCCGCGTTGCTGGCGTTTTTCCATAGGCTCCGCCCC
CCTGACGAGCATCACAAAAATCGACGCTCAAGTCAGAGGTGGCGAAACCCGACAGGACTATAAAGATACC
AGGCGTTTCCCCCTGGAAGCTCCCTCGTGCGCTCTCCTGTTCCGACCCTGCCGCTTACCGGATACCTGTC
CGCCTTTCTCCCTTCGGGAAGCGTGGCGCTTTCTCATAGCTCACGCTGTAGGTATCTCAGTTCGGTGTAG
GTCGTTCGCTCCAAGCTGGGCTGTGTGCACGAACCCCCCGTTCAGCCCGACCGCTGCGCCTTATCCGGTA
ACTATCGTCTTGAGTCCAACCCGGTAAGACACGACTTATCGCCACTGGCAGCAGCCACTGGTAACAGGAT
TAGCAGAGCGAGGTATGTAGGCGGTGCTACAGAGTTCTTGAAGTGGTGGCCTAACTACGGCTACACTAGA
AGAACAGTATTTGGTATCTGCGCTCTGCTGAAGCCAGTTACCTTCGGAAAAAGAGTTGGTAGCTCTTGAT
CCGGCAAACAAACCACCGCTGGTAGCGGTGGTTTTTTTGTTTGCAAGCAGCAGATTACGCGCAGAAAAAA
AGGATCTCAAGAAGATCCTTTGATCTTTTCTACGGGGTCTGACGCTCAGTGGAACGAAAACTCACGTTAA
GGGATTTTGGTCATGAGATTATCAAAAAGGATCTTCACCTAGATCCTTTTAAATTAAAAATGAAGTTTTA
AATCAATCTAAAGTATATATGAGTAAACTTGGTCTGACAGTTACCAATGCTTAATCAGTGAGGCACCTAT
CTCAGCGATCTGTCTATTTCGTTCATCCATAGTTGCCTGACTCCCCGTCGTGTAGATAACTACGATACGG
GAGGGCTTACCATCTGGCCCCAGTGCTGCAATGATACCGCGAGACCCACGCTCACCGGCTCCAGATTTAT
CAGCAATAAACCAGCCAGCCGGAAGGGCCGAGCGCAGAAGTGGTCCTGCAACTTTATCCGCCTCCATCCA
GTCTATTAATTGTTGCCGGGAAGCTAGAGTAAGTAGTTCGCCAGTTAATAGTTTGCGCAACGTTGTTGCC
ATTGCTACAGGCATCGTGGTGTCACGCTCGTCGTTTGGTATGGCTTCATTCAGCTCCGGTTCCCAACGAT
CAAGGCGAGTTACATGATCCCCCATGTTGTGCAAAAAAGCGGTTAGCTCCTTCGGTCCTCCGATCGTTGT
CAGAAGTAAGTTGGCCGCAGTGTTATCACTCATGGTTATGGCAGCACTGCATAATTCTCTTACTGTCATG
CCATCCGTAAGATGCTTTTCTGTGACTGGTGAGTACTCAACCAAGTCATTCTGAGAATAGTGTATGCGGC
GACCGAGTTGCTCTTGCCCGGCGTCAATACGGGATAATACCGCGCCACATAGCAGAACTTTAAAAGTGCT
CATCATTGGAAAACGTTCTTCGGGGCGAAAACTCTCAAGGATCTTACCGCTGTTGAGATCCAGTTCGATG
TAACCCACTCGTGCACCCAACTGATCTTCAGCATCTTTTACTTTCACCAGCGTTTCTGGGTGAGCAAAAA
CAGGAAGGCAAAATGCCGCAAAAAAGGGAATAAGGGCGACACGGAAATGTTGAATACTCATACTCTTCCT
TTTTCAATATTATTGAAGCATTTATCAGGGTTATTGTCTCATGAGCGGATACATATTTGAATGTATTTAG
AAAAATAAACAAATAGGGGTTCCGCGCACATTTCCCCGAAAAGTGCCACCTGACGTCGACGGATCGGGAG
ATCTCCCGATCCCCTATGGTGCACTCTCAGTACAATCTGCTCTGATGCCGCATAGTTAAGCCAGTATCTG
CTCCCTGCTTGTGTGTTGGAGGTCGCTGAGTAGTGCGCGAGCAAAATTTAAGCTACAACAAGGCAAGGCT
TGACCGACAATTGCATGAAGAATCTGCTTAGGGTTAGGCGTTTTGCGCTGCTTCGCGATGTACGGGCCAG
ATATACGCGTT
Features (pLannotate 1.2.2; 24 found; start..end, strand, type, name):
      1..380     +  enhancer       CMV enhancer: human cytomegalovirus immediate early enhancer
    381..584     +  promoter       CMV promoter: human cytomegalovirus (CMV) immediate early promoter
    586..605     +  promoter       PLtetO-1 promoter (fragment): modified phage lambda PL promoter with tet operator sites (Lutz and Bujard, 1997)
    607..626     +  promoter       PLtetO-1 promoter (fragment): modified phage lambda PL promoter with tet operator sites (Lutz and Bujard, 1997)
    634..667     +  promoter       TRE3GV promoter (fragment): 3rd-generation Tet-responsive promoter that can be activated by binding of Tet-On® 3G, optimized for retroviral and lentiviral vectors
    863..1822    +  CDS            birA: BIRA_ECOLI - Also known as bioR, dhbB. Experimental evidence at protein level: Swiss-Prot protein existence level 1. Acts both as a biotin--[acetyl-CoA-carboxylase] ligase and a biotin-operon repressor. In the presence of ATP, BirA activates biotin to form the BirA-biotinyl-5'-adenylate (BirA-bio-5'-AMP or holoBirA) complex. HoloBirA can either transfer the biotinyl moiety to the biotin carboxyl carrier protein (BCCP) subunit of acetyl-CoA carboxylase, or bind to the biotin operator site and inhibit transcription of the operon. From Escherichia coli (strain K12).
   1865..1889    +  protein_bind   attB1: mutant version of attB; recombination site for the Gateway® BP reaction BP Clonase™
   1895..2929    +  CDS            FOXL1: FOXL1_HUMAN - Also known as FKHL11, FREAC7. Experimental evidence at transcript level: Swiss-Prot protein existence level 2. Transcription factor required for proper proliferation and differentiation in the gastrointestinal epithelium. Target gene of the hedgehog (Hh) signaling pathway via GLI2 AND GLI3 transcription factors (By similarity). From Homo sapiens (Human).
   2931..2955    -  protein_bind   attB2: mutant version of attB; recombination site for the Gateway® BP reaction BP Clonase™
   2999..3223    +  polyA_signal   bGH poly(A) signal: bovine growth hormone polyadenylation signal
   3227..3248    +  promoter       SV40 promoter (fragment): SV40 enhancer and early promoter
   3269..3502    +  rep_origin     f1 ori (fragment) (sequence partly withheld): f1 bacteriophage origin of replication; arrow indicates direction of (+) strand synthesis
   3507..3554    +  protein_bind   FRT: FLP-mediated recombination occurs in the 8-bp core sequence TCTAGAAA (Turan and Bode, 2011). FLP recombinase from the Saccharomyces cerevisiae 2μ plasmid
   3562..4584    +  CDS            HygR: aminoglycoside phosphotransferase from E. coli; aph(4)-Ia; confers resistance to hygromycin
   4594..4719    +  CDS            ble (fragment): BLE_KLEPN - Experimental evidence at protein level: Swiss-Prot protein existence level 1. Binding protein with a strong affinity to the bleomycin family of antibiotics. Binds to CL990; an antimitotic-antibiotic compound. From Klebsiella pneumoniae.
   4714..4835    +  polyA_signal   SV40 poly(A) signal: SV40 polyadenylation signal
   4908..4924    -  protein_bind   lac operator: The lac repressor binds to the lac operator to inhibit transcription in E. coli. This inhibition can be relieved by adding lactose or isopropyl-β-D-thiogalactopyranoside (IPTG). lac repressor encoded by lacI
   4932..4962    -  promoter       lac promoter: promoter for the E. coli lac operon
   4977..4998    -  protein_bind   CAP binding site: CAP binding activates transcription in the presence of cAMP. E. coli catabolite activator protein
   5011..5103    -  CDS            lacI (fragment): lac repressor; lacI; The lac repressor binds to the lac operator to inhibit transcription in E. coli. This inhibition can be relieved by adding lactose or isopropyl-β-D-thiogalactopyranoside (IPTG).
   5286..5874    -  rep_origin     ori: high-copy-number ColE1/pMB1/pBR322/pUC origin of replication
   6045..6905    -  CDS            AmpR: β-lactamase; bla; confers resistance to ampicillin, carbenicillin, and related antibiotics
   6906..7010    -  promoter       AmpR promoter: bla
   7069..7121    -  misc_feature   bom (fragment): basis of mobility region from pBR322
