[The description below was written by a language model from this plasmid's Addgene catalogue record and pLannotate feature annotations shown in this document.]
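Description:
BirA-Myc_N_FOXL1 is a mammalian expression plasmid built on the pcDNA5/FRT/TO backbone that encodes human FOXL1, a forkhead-family transcription factor, fused at its N terminus to a Myc-BirA tag. It is propagated in E. coli through a high-copy ColE1/pUC-type origin with ampicillin selection (AmpR under its own bla promoter). A partial f1 origin and lac promoter/operator remnants are also annotated in the backbone.

Expression is driven by the CMV immediate-early enhancer and promoter. Short tet-operator matches lie just downstream, consistent with the tetracycline-regulated "TO" design, in which transcription is held off by Tet repressor and induced by tetracycline or doxycycline in repressor-expressing cells. The reading frame begins with the E. coli biotin ligase BirA, continues across an attB1 site left by Gateway recombination into the FOXL1 coding sequence, and is followed by attB2 and the bGH polyadenylation signal. The Myc epitope is listed in the catalogue but was not separately annotated in the feature table, and the record does not say whether the BirA carries a promiscuous-labelling mutation.

Downstream, an FRT site sits directly in front of a hygromycin resistance gene with an SV40 poly(A) signal and no annotated promoter of its own. This is the usual arrangement for FLP-mediated integration into a genomic FRT landing site, where insertion supplies the promoter and makes cells hygromycin resistant, giving isogenic stable lines. The stated purpose is expression of FOXL1 in mammalian cells. The biotin ligase fusion and the associated study of transcription factor interaction networks suggest use in proximity-dependent biotinylation to identify FOXL1-associated proteins.
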