Addgene plasmid #167703: BirA-Myc_N_FOXL1
Purpose: Expresses FOXL1 in mammalian cells
Depositing lab: Markku Varjosalo. Depositing organization: University of Helsinki. Publication: Human transcription factor protein interaction networks. Goos H, Kinnunen M, Salokas K, Tan Z, Liu X, Yadav L, Zhang Q, Wei GH, Varjosalo M. Nat Commun. 2022 Feb 9;13(1):766. doi: 10.1038/s41467-022-28341-5. PubMed 35140242.
Backbone
  Vector backbone: pcDNA5/FRT/TO
  Vector type: Mammalian Expression
  Selectable markers: Hygromycin
Growth in bacteria
  Bacterial resistance: Ampicillin, 100 μg/mL
  Growth temperature: 37°C
  Growth strain: DH5alpha
  Copy number: High Copy
Gene/Insert
  Gene/Insert name: FOXL1 (alt names: Uniprot Q12952; ENSG00000176678)
  Species: H. sapiens (human)
  Mutation: no mutations
  Entrez Gene: FOXL1 (a.k.a. FKH6, FKHL11, FREAC7)
  Tag / fusion protein: Myc-BirA (N terminal on insert)
  Cloning method: Gateway Cloning
Terms and licenses: Academic/Nonprofit Terms; Industry Terms: Not Available to Industry
How to cite: BirA-Myc_N_FOXL1 was a gift from Markku Varjosalo (Addgene plasmid # 167703 ; http://n2t.net/addgene:167703 ; RRID:Addgene_167703)
